Addgene plasmid #210792: pkk223_TtMutY_D147N_E46Q
Purpose: pkk223 with Thiotrichaceae MutY containing D147N and E46Q mutations to reduce catalytic activity
Depositing lab: Martin Horvath. Depositing organization: University of Utah. Publication: Metagenome mining and functional analysis reveal oxidized guanine DNA repair at the Lost City Hydrothermal Field. Utzman PH, Mays VP, Miller BC, Fairbanks MC, Brazelton WJ, Horvath MP. PLoS One. 2024 May 8;19(5):e0284642. doi: 10.1371/journal.pone.0284642. eCollection 2024. PubMed 38718041.
Backbone
  Vector backbone: pkk223
  Vector type: Bacterial Expression
Growth in bacteria
  Bacterial resistance: Ampicillin, 100 μg/mL
  Growth temperature: 37°C
  Growth strain: DH5alpha
  Copy number: Unknown
Gene/Insert
  Gene/Insert name: MutY (adenine glycosylase)
  Species: Thiotrichaceae (family)
  Mutation: D147N_E46Q
  Cloning method: Ligation Independent Cloning
  Sequencing primers: 5′ gttttttgcgccgacatcataacggttc; 3′ gcttctgcgttctgatttaatctgtatcaggctg
Terms and licenses: Academic/Nonprofit Terms; Industry Terms: Not Available to Industry
Depositor comments: Please visit https://www.biorxiv.org/content/10.1101/2023.04.05.535768v1 for bioRxiv preprint.
How to cite: pkk223_TtMutY_D147N_E46Q was a gift from Martin Horvath (Addgene plasmid # 210792 ; http://n2t.net/addgene:210792 ; RRID:Addgene_210792)
