[The description below was written by a language model from this plasmid's Addgene catalogue record and pLannotate feature annotations shown in this document.]
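Description:
pkk223_TtMutY_D147N_E46Q is a bacterial expression plasmid of about 5.7 kb built on the pkk223 backbone, a pBR322-derived vector for expression in E. coli. It replicates from a ColE1/pMB1-type origin and retains the pBR322 bom (basis of mobility) region and the rop gene, which normally holds copy number down, although the record lists copy number as unknown. Selection is by ampicillin through the bla (AmpR) gene and its own promoter. A fragment of the tetracycline efflux gene is also annotated, but it is a truncated backbone remnant and tetracycline is not listed as a selection.

The insert encodes MutY, an adenine DNA glycosylase that removes adenine mispaired with guanine or with the oxidised lesion 8-oxoguanine. This version comes from a member of the Thiotrichaceae family and was introduced by ligation-independent cloning. The automated annotation recognises only a short portion of the coding region, by homology to an Aeromonas MutY, so the feature table does not delineate the full open reading frame. Because the plasmid is circular, the tac promoter and lac operator at the end of the numbered sequence sit just upstream of the insert, allowing strong transcription that lac repressor can hold off and IPTG can induce. No lacI gene is annotated on the plasmid. Downstream, a 5S rRNA segment and the rrnB T1 and T2 terminators end transcription.

The protein carries two substitutions, D147N and E46Q, which the depositor states were introduced to reduce catalytic activity. The associated study concerns functional analysis of metagenome-derived oxidised-guanine repair enzymes, which suggests use as a catalytically impaired comparator, though the record does not spell this out. No tags are annotated.
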