Features (pLannotate 1.2.2; 14 found; start..end, strand, type, name):
     58..330     +  CDS            mutY (fragment): MUTY_AERHY - Protein inferred from homology: Swiss-Prot protein existence level 3. Adenine glycosylase active on G-A mispairs. MutY also corrects error-prone DNA synthesis past GO lesions which are due to the oxidatively damaged form of guanine: 7,8-dihydro-8-oxoguanine (8-oxo- dGTP). From Aeromonas hydrophila.
   1226..1341    +  ncRNA          5S rRNA: Accession: RF00001 - 5S ribosomal RNA
   1345..1431    +  terminator     rrnB T1 terminator: Escherichia coli rrnB; transcription terminator T1 from the E. coli rrnB gene
   1523..1550    +  terminator     rrnB T2 terminator: transcription terminator T2 from the E. coli rrnB gene
   1569..1660    +  promoter       AmpR promoter: bla
   1661..2521    +  CDS            AmpR: β-lactamase; bla; confers resistance to ampicillin, carbenicillin, and related antibiotics
   2692..3280    +  rep_origin     ori: high-copy-number ColE1/pMB1/pBR322/pUC origin of replication
   3466..3606    -  misc_feature   bom: basis of mobility region from pBR322
   3708..3899    -  CDS            rop: Rop protein, which maintains plasmids at low copy number; rop
   3916..4296    +  CDS            YPB1_ECOLX: Protein predicted: Swiss-Prot protein existence level 4. From Escherichia coli.
   4538..5439    -  CDS            TcR (fragment): tetracycline efflux protein; tet; confers resistance to tetracycline
   5446..5547    -  CDS            yciV (fragment): RNAAM_ECOLI - Also known as trpH From Escherichia coli (strain K12).
   5623..5651    +  promoter       tac promoter: strong E. coli promoter; hybrid between the trp and lac UV5 promoters
   5659..5675    +  protein_bind   lac operator: The lac repressor binds to the lac operator to inhibit transcription in E. coli. This inhibition can be relieved by adding lactose or isopropyl-β-D-thiogalactopyranoside (IPTG). lac repressor encoded by lacI
>Addgene plasmid #210792 | pkk223_TtMutY_D147N_E46Q | addgene full sequence | sequence record 420121 | Addgene NGS Result
CAGAATTCGGTGACCATGGGTGCGAGCAAGTGGCGCGTCTTTGAAGCTGTCATCCAATTTCCCGAGAAGA
TCCTAGTGTGGTTTGACGTGCACGGGCGTAAGGACCTTCCGTGGCAAAAAAATATTAATCCGTACCGTGT
TTGGGTGTCGCAGATTATGCTTCAGCAAACCCAGGTTAAGACAGTTATTCCCTACTTCGAGAAATTCATG
GCTACTTTCCCAGACGTTCAAACTTTAGCTCACGCTGACCAGGACTTAGTATTGAAACACTGGTCCGGAC
TGGGCTACTACGCTCGCGCGCGTAACATGCATAAAGCTGCAAAAATGATCTGCGGAGACTTTAAAGGCCA
GTTTCCTGACAATCTGGAGGCTATGCAAAGCTTGTCAGGCATCGGGCGCTCGACCGCCGCCGCTATCTTG
AGTATTGCCTCGAATCAGCCGCAGGCTATTCTGAACGGAAATGTGAAGCGCGTCTTGACTCGTGTGTTCG
TGGTGGATGGTTGGCCTGGAAAGGCCGATGTCCTTAAAAAGTTGTGGTTATTGGCTGAGCAGACAACACC
TGCAAGCCGCAACGCTGATTATACACAAGCAATTATGGACCTTGGAGCAACCTTATGTACTCGTTCTAAG
CCGCGTTGTGAAGACTGTCCTCTAAAAGCCGACTGTTTAGCGTTCCAACAGGGGAATCAGACAGTCTACC
CTACTTCCAAACCAAAGAAAGTTATGCCCGAAAAACAGGCCATCATGGTAATTCTAAAGAATTCTAAACA
GGAAGTCTTCATGCAAAAACGCCCGCCAGTGGGCATCTGGGGATCTTTGTGGTGCTTCCCCCAGTTTGAA
AAGCGCGCCTTTGCTGAGGAGTGGTTGAAATCTAATTATGGTAAGTTAATTCAGGAAAGTATTGCGCTTG
CAGAAATCAAACACACTTTTTCGCATTTTCATCTGTATATCCAGCCATTAATCATTAATGTTGAAACACC
AATTGAGTTGGGTGTCATGGAGGACAACGAATCTCTTTGGTATAACATTACGACGGAGTTTAATGGTGGT
CTTGCGGCTCCCGTCCAAACTCTAATTAACATTACCAAGAACATCGAGAAAGAGATTGAGAATGGAACCA
ACGGCTGACTGCAGCCAAGCTTGGCTGTTTTGGCGGATGAGAGAAGATTTTCAGCCTGATACAGATTAAA
TCAGAACGCAGAAGCGGTCTGATAAAACAGAATTTGCCTGGCGGCAGTAGCGCGGTGGTCCCACCTGACC
CCATGCCGAACTCAGAAGTGAAACGCCGTAGCGCCGATGGTAGTGTGGGGTCTCCCCATGCGAGAGTAGG
GAACTGCCAGGCATCAAATAAAACGAAAGGCTCAGTCGAAAGACTGGGCCTTTCGTTTTATCTGTTGTTT
GTCGGTGAACGCTCTCCTGAGTAGGACAAATCCGCCGGGAGCGGATTTGAACGTTGCGAAGCAACGGCCC
GGAGGGTGGCGGGCAGGACGCCCGCCATAAACTGCCAGGCATCAAATTAAGCAGAAGGCCATCCTGACGG
ATGGCCTTTTTGCGTTTCTACAAACTCTTTTGTTTATTTTTCTAAATACATTCAAATATGTATCCGCTCA
TGAGACAATAACCCTGATAAATGCTTCAATAATATTGAAAAAGGAAGAGTATGAGTATTCAACATTTCCG
TGTCGCCCTTATTCCCTTTTTTGCGGCATTTTGCCTTCCTGTTTTTGCTCACCCAGAAACGCTGGTGAAA
GTAAAAGATGCTGAAGATCAGTTGGGTGCACGAGTGGGTTACATCGAACTGGATCTCAACAGCGGTAAGA
TCCTTGAGAGTTTTCGCCCCGAAGAACGTTTTCCAATGATGAGCACTTTTAAAGTTCTGCTATGTGGCGC
GGTATTATCCCGTGTTGACGCCGGGCAAGAGCAACTCGGTCGCCGCATACACTATTCTCAGAATGACTTG
GTTGAGTACTCACCAGTCACAGAAAAGCATCTTACGGATGGCATGACAGTAAGAGAATTATGCAGTGCTG
CCATAACCATGAGTGATAACACTGCGGCCAACTTACTTCTGACAACGATCGGAGGACCGAAGGAGCTAAC
CGCTTTTTTGCACAACATGGGGGATCATGTAACTCGCCTTGATCGTTGGGAACCGGAGCTGAATGAAGCC
ATACCAAACGACGAGCGTGACACCACGATGCCTGTAGCAATGGCAACAACGTTGCGCAAACTATTAACTG
GCGAACTACTTACTCTAGCTTCCCGGCAACAATTAATAGACTGGATGGAGGCGGATAAAGTTGCAGGACC
ACTTCTGCGCTCGGCCCTTCCGGCTGGCTGGTTTATTGCTGATAAATCTGGAGCCGGTGAGCGTGGGTCT
CGCGGTATCATTGCAGCACTGGGGCCAGATGGTAAGCCCTCCCGTATCGTAGTTATCTACACGACGGGGA
GTCAGGCAACTATGGATGAACGAAATAGACAGATCGCTGAGATAGGTGCCTCACTGATTAAGCATTGGTA
ACTGTCAGACCAAGTTTACTCATATATACTTTAGATTGATTTAAAACTTCATTTTTAATTTAAAAGGATC
TAGGTGAAGATCCTTTTTGATAATCTCATGACCAAAATCCCTTAACGTGAGTTTTCGTTCCACTGAGCGT
CAGACCCCGTAGAAAAGATCAAAGGATCTTCTTGAGATCCTTTTTTTCTGCGCGTAATCTGCTGCTTGCA
AACAAAAAAACCACCGCTACCAGCGGTGGTTTGTTTGCCGGATCAAGAGCTACCAACTCTTTTTCCGAAG
GTAACTGGCTTCAGCAGAGCGCAGATACCAAATACTGTCCTTCTAGTGTAGCCGTAGTTAGGCCACCACT
TCAAGAACTCTGTAGCACCGCCTACATACCTCGCTCTGCTAATCCTGTTACCAGTGGCTGCTGCCAGTGG
CGATAAGTCGTGTCTTACCGGGTTGGACTCAAGACGATAGTTACCGGATAAGGCGCAGCGGTCGGGCTGA
ACGGGGGGTTCGTGCACACAGCCCAGCTTGGAGCGAACGACCTACACCGAACTGAGATACCTACAGCGTG
AGCTATGAGAAAGCGCCACGCTTCCCGAAGGGAGAAAGGCGGACAGGTATCCGGTAAGCGGCAGGGTCGG
AACAGGAGAGCGCACGAGGGAGCTTCCAGGGGGAAACGCCTGGTATCTTTATAGTCCTGTCGGGTTTCGC
CACCTCTGACTTGAGCGTCGATTTTTGTGATGCTCGTCAGGGGGGCGGAGCCTATGGAAAAACGCCAGCA
ACGCGGCCTTTTTACGGTTCCTGGCCTTTTGCTGGCCTTTTGCTCACATGTTCTTTCCTGCGTTATCCCC
TGATTCTGTGGATAACCGTATTACCGCCTTTGAGTGAGCTGATACCGCTCGCCGCAGCCGAACGACCGAG
CGCAGCGAGTCAGTGAGCGAGGAAGCGGAAGAGCGCCTGATGCGGTATTTTCTCCTTACGCATCTGTGCG
GTATTTCACACCGCATATGGTGCACTCTCAGTACAATCTGCTCTGATGCCGCATAGTTAAGCCAGTATAC
ACTCCGCTATCGCTACGTGACTGGGTCATGGCTGCGCCCCGACACCCGCCAACACCCGCTGACGCGCCCT
GACGGGCTTGTCTGCTCCCGGCATCCGCTTACAGACAAGCTGTGACCGTCTCCGGGAGCTGCATGTGTCA
GAGGTTTTCACCGTCATCACCGAAACGCGCGAGGCAGCTGCGGTAAAGCTCATCAGCGTGGTCGTGAAGC
GATTCACAGATGTCTGCCTGTTCATCCGCGTCCAGCTCGTTGAGTTTCTCCAGAAGCGTTAATGTCTGGC
TTCTGATAAAGCGGGCCATGTTAAGGGCGGTTTTTTCCTGTTTGGTCACTGATGCCTCCGTGTAAGGGGG
ATTTCTGTTCATGGGGGTAATGATACCGATGAAACGAGAGAGGATGCTCACGATACGGGTTACTGATGAT
GAACATGCCCGGTTACTGGAACGTTGTGAGGGTAAACAACTGGCGGTATGGATGCGGCGGGACCAGAGAA
AAATCACTCAGGGTCAATGCCAGCGCTTCGTTAATACAGATGTAGGTGTTCCACAGGGTAGCCAGCAGCA
TCCTGCGATGCAGATCCGGAACATAATGGTGCAGGGCGCTGACTTCCGCGTTTCCAGACTTTACGAAACA
CGGAAACCGAAGACCATTCATGTTGTTGCTCAGGTCGCAGACGTTTTGCAGCAGCAGTCGCTTCACGTTC
GCTCGCGTATCGGTGATTCATTCTGCTAACCAGTAAGGCAACCCCGCCAGCCTAGCCGGGTCCTCAACGA
CAGGAGCACGATCATGCGCACCCGTGGCCAGGACCCAACGCTGCCCGAGATGCGCCGCGTGCGGCTGCTG
GAGATGGCGGACGCGATGGATATGTTCTGCCAAGGGTTGGTTTGCGCATTCACAGTTCTCCGCAAGAATT
GATTGGCTCCAATTCTTGGAGTGGTGAATCCGTTAGCGAGGTGCCGCCGGCTTCCATTCAGGTCGAGGTG
GCCCGGCTCCATGCACCGCGACGCAACGCGGGGAGGCAGACAAGGTATAGGGCGGCGCCTACAATCCATG
CCAACCCGTTCCATGTGCTCGCCGAGGCGGCATAAATCGCCGTGACGATCAGCGGTCCAATGATCGAAGT
TAGGCTGGTAAGAGCCGCGAGCGATCCTTGAAGCTGTCCCTGATGGTCGTCATCTACCTGCCTGGACAGC
ATGGCCTGCAACGCGGGCATCCCGATGCCGCCGGAAGCGAGAAGAATCATAATGGGGAAGGCCATCCAGC
CTCGCGTCGCGAACGCCAGCAAGACGTAGCCCAGCGCGTCGGCCGCCATGCCGGCGATAATGGCCTGCTT
CTCGCCGAAACGTTTGGTGGCGGGACCAGTGACGAAGGCTTGAGCGAGGGCGTGCAAGATTCCGAATACC
GCAAGCGACAGGCCGATCATCGTCGCGCTCCAGCGAAAGCGGTCCTCGCCGAAAATGACCCAGAGCGCTG
CCGGCACCTGTCCTACGAGTTGCATGATAAAGAAGACAGTCATAAGTGCGGCGACGATAGTCATGCCCCG
CGCCCACCGGAAGGAGCTGACTGGGTTGAAGGCTCTCAAGGGCATCGGTCGACGCTCTCCCTTATGCGAC
TCCTGCATTAGGAAGCAGCCCAGTAGTAGGTTGAGGCCGTTGAGCACCGCCGCCGCAAGGAATGGTGCAT
GCAAGGAGATGGCGCCCAACAGTCCCCCGGCCACGGGGCCTGCCACCATACCCACGCCGAAACAAGCGCT
CATGAGCCCGAAGTGGCGAGCCCGATCTTCCCCATCGGTGATGTCGGCGATATAGGCGCCAGCAACCGCA
CCTGTGGCGCCGGTGATGCCGGCCACGATGCGTCCGGCGTAGAGGATCCGGGCTTATCGACTGCACGGTG
CACCAATGCTTCTGGCGTCAGGCAGCCATCGGAAGCTGTGGTATGGCTGTGCAGGTCGTAAATCACTGCA
TAATTCGTGTCGCTCAAGGCGCACTCCCGTTCTGGATAATGTTTTTTGCGCCGACATCATAACGGTTCTG
GCAAATATTCTGAAATGAGCTGTTGACAATTAATCATCGGCTCGTATAATGTGTGGAATTGTGAGCGGAT
AACAATTTCACACAGGAAA
